>Addgene plasmid #13226 | pc3XB-ZF92 | depositor full sequence | sequence record 7575 | Author sequence
GACGGATCGGGAGATCTCCCGATCCCCTATGGTGCACTCTCAGTACAATCTGCTCTGATGCCGCATAGTT
AAGCCAGTATCTGCTCCCTGCTTGTGTGTTGGAGGTCGCTGAGTAGTGCGCGAGCAAAATTTAAGCTACA
ACAAGGCAAGGCTTGACCGACAATTGCATGAAGAATCTGCTTAGGGTTAGGCGTTTTGCGCTGCTTCGCG
ATGTACGGGCCAGATATACGCGTTGACATTGATTATTGACTAGTTATTAATAGTAATCAATTACGGGGTC
ATTAGTTCATAGCCCATATATGGAGTTCCGCGTTACATAACTTACGGTAAATGGCCCGCCTGGCTGACCG
CCCAACGACCCCCGCCCATTGACGTCAATAATGACGTATGTTCCCATAGTAACGCCAATAGGGACTTTCC
ATTGACGTCAATGGGTGGAGTATTTACGGTAAACTGCCCACTTGGCAGTACATCAAGTGTATCATATGCC
AAGTACGCCCCCTATTGACGTCAATGACGGTAAATGGCCCGCCTGGCATTATGCCCAGTACATGACCTTA
TGGGACTTTCCTACTTGGCAGTACATCTACGTATTAGTCATCGCTATTACCATGGTGATGCGGTTTTGGC
AGTACATCAATGGGCGTGGATAGCGGTTTGACTCACGGGGATTTCCAAGTCTCCACCCCATTGACGTCAA
TGGGAGTTTGTTTTGGCACCAAAATCAACGGGACTTTCCAAAATGTCGTAACAACTCCGCCCCATTGACG
CAAATGGGCGGTAGGCGTGTACGGTGGGAGGTCTATATAAGCAGAGCTCTCTGGCTAACTAGAGAACCCA
CTGCTTACTGGCTTATCGAAATTAATACGACTCACTATAGGGAGACCCAAGCTGGCTAGCGTTTAAACGG
GCCCTCTAGACCCGGGGAGAAGCCTTACAAATGCCCAGAATGTGGAAAGAGTTTTAGCACTTCTGGAAAT
CTCACAGAACACCAGAGAACACATACCGGTGGATCCTCTGCACAGTAGTAAGCTTAAGTTTAAACCGCTG
ATCAGCCTCGACTGTGCCTTCTAGTTGCCAGCCATCTGTTGTTTGCCCCTCCCCCGTGCCTTCCTTGACC
CTGGAAGGTGCCACTCCCACTGTCCTTTCCTAATAAAATGAGGAAATTGCATCGCATTGTCTGAGTAGGT
GTCATTCTATTCTGGGGGGTGGGGTGGGGCAGGACAGCAAGGGGGAGGATTGGGAAGACAATAGCAGGCA
TGCTGGGGATGCGGTGGGCTCTATGGCTTCTGAGGCGGAAAGAACCAGCTGGGGCTCTAGGGGGTATCCC
C
[124 nt withheld, positions 1332-1455]
C
[91 nt withheld, positions 1457-1547]
A
[49 nt withheld, positions 1549-1597]
CCTTTGACGTTGGAGTCCACGTTCTTT
[37 nt withheld, positions 1625-1661]
ACCCTATCTCGGTCTATTCTTTTGATTTATAAGGGATTTTGCCGATTTCGGCCTATTGGTTAAAAAATGA
GCTGATTTAACAAAAATTTAACGCGAATTAATTCTGTGGAATGTGTGTCAGTTAGGGTGTGGAAAGTCCC
CAGGCTCCCCAGCAGGCAGAAGTATGCAAAGCATGCATCTCAATTAGTCAGCAACCAGGTGTGGAAAGTC
CCCAGGCTCCCCAGCAGGCAGAAGTATGCAAAGCATGCATCTCAATTAGTCAGCAACCATAGTCCCGCCC
CTAACTCCGCCCATCCCGCCCCTAACTCCGCCCAGTTCCGCCCATTCTCCGCCCCATGGCTGACTAATTT
TTTTTATTTATGCAGAGGCCGAGGCCGCCTCTGCCTCTGAGCTATTCCAGAAGTAGTGAGGAGGCTTTTT
TGGAGGCCTAGGCTTTTGCAAAAAGCTCCCGGCCGGGAGCTTGTATATCCATTTTCGGATCTGATCAAGA
GACAGGATGAGGATCGTTTCGCATGATTGAACAAGATGGATTGCACGCAGGTTCTCCGGCCGCTTGGGTG
GAGAGGCTATTCGGCTATGACTGGGCACAACAGACAATCGGCTGCTCTGATGCCGCCGTGTTCCGGCTGT
CAGCGCAGGGGCGCCCGGTTCTTTTTGTCAAGACCGACCTGTCCGGTGCCCTGAATGAACTGCAGGACGA
GGCAGCGCGGCTATCGTGGCTGGCCACGACGGGCGTTCCTTGCGCAGCTGTGCTCGACGTTGTCACTGAA
GCGGGAAGGGACTGGCTGCTATTGGGCGAAGTGCCGGGGCAGGATCTCCTGTCATCTCACCTTGCTCCTG
CCGAGAAAGTATCCATCATGGCTGATGCAATGCGGCGGCTGCATACGCTTGATCCGGCTACCTGCCCATT
CGACCACCAAGCGAAACATCGCATCGAGCGAGCACGTACTCGGATGGAAGCCGGTCTTGTCGATCAGGAT
GATCTGGACGAAGAGCATCAGGGGCTCGCGCCAGCCGAACTGTTCGCCAGGCTCAAGGCGCGCATGCCCG
ACGGCGAGGATCTCGTCGTGACCCATGGCGATGCCTGCTTGCCGAATATCATGGTGGAAAATGGCCGCTT
TTCTGGATTCATCGACTGTGGCCGGCTGGGTGTGGCGGACCGCTATCAGGACATAGCGTTGGCTACCCGT
GATATTGCTGAAGAGCTTGGCGGCGAATGGGCTGACCGCTTCCTCGTGCTTTACGGTATCGCCGCTCCCG
ATTCGCAGCGCATCGCCTTCTATCGCCTTCTTGACGAGTTCTTCTGAGCGGGACTCTGGGGTTCGAAATG
ACCGACCAAGCGACGCCCAACCTGCCATCACGAGATTTCGATTCCACCGCCGCCTTCTATGAAAGGTTGG
GCTTCGGAATCGTTTTCCGGGACGCCGGCTGGATGATCCTCCAGCGCGGGGATCTCATGCTGGAGTTCTT
CGCCCACCCCAACTTGTTTATTGCAGCTTATAATGGTTACAAATAAAGCAATAGCATCACAAATTTCACA
AATAAAGCATTTTTTTCACTGCATTCTAGTTGTGGTTTGTCCAAACTCATCAATGTATCTTATCATGTCT
GTATACCGTCGACCTCTAGCTAGAGCTTGGCGTAATCATGGTCATAGCTGTTTCCTGTGTGAAATTGTTA
TCCGCTCACAATTCCACACAACATACGAGCCGGAAGCATAAAGTGTAAAGCCTGGGGTGCCTAATGAGTG
AGCTAACTCACATTAATTGCGTTGCGCTCACTGCCCGCTTTCCAGTCGGGAAACCTGTCGTGCCAGCTGC
ATTAATGAATCGGCCAACGCGCGGGGAGAGGCGGTTTGCGTATTGGGCGCTCTTCCGCTTCCTCGCTCAC
TGACTCGCTGCGCTCGGTCGTTCGGCTGCGGCGAGCGGTATCAGCTCACTCAAAGGCGGTAATACGGTTA
TCCACAGAATCAGGGGATAACGCAGGAAAGAACATGTGAGCAAAAGGCCAGCAAAAGGCCAGGAACCGTA
AAAAGGCCGCGTTGCTGGCGTTTTTCCATAGGCTCCGCCCCCCTGACGAGCATCACAAAAATCGACGCTC
AAGTCAGAGGTGGCGAAACCCGACAGGACTATAAAGATACCAGGCGTTTCCCCCTGGAAGCTCCCTCGTG
CGCTCTCCTGTTCCGACCCTGCCGCTTACCGGATACCTGTCCGCCTTTCTCCCTTCGGGAAGCGTGGCGC
TTTCTCATAGCTCACGCTGTAGGTATCTCAGTTCGGTGTAGGTCGTTCGCTCCAAGCTGGGCTGTGTGCA
CGAACCCCCCGTTCAGCCCGACCGCTGCGCCTTATCCGGTAACTATCGTCTTGAGTCCAACCCGGTAAGA
CACGACTTATCGCCACTGGCAGCAGCCACTGGTAACAGGATTAGCAGAGCGAGGTATGTAGGCGGTGCTA
CAGAGTTCTTGAAGTGGTGGCCTAACTACGGCTACACTAGAAGAACAGTATTTGGTATCTGCGCTCTGCT
GAAGCCAGTTACCTTCGGAAAAAGAGTTGGTAGCTCTTGATCCGGCAAACAAACCACCGCTGGTAGCGGT
TTTTTTGTTTGCAAGCAGCAGATTACGCGCAGAAAAAAAGGATCTCAAGAAGATCCTTTGATCTTTTCTA
CGGGGTCTGACGCTCAGTGGAACGAAAACTCACGTTAAGGGATTTTGGTCATGAGATTATCAAAAAGGAT
CTTCACCTAGATCCTTTTAAATTAAAAATGAAGTTTTAAATCAATCTAAAGTATATATGAGTAAACTTGG
TCTGACAGTTACCAATGCTTAATCAGTGAGGCACCTATCTCAGCGATCTGTCTATTTCGTTCATCCATAG
TTGCCTGACTCCCCGTCGTGTAGATAACTACGATACGGGAGGGCTTACCATCTGGCCCCAGTGCTGCAAT
GATACCGCGAGACCCACGCTCACCGGCTCCAGATTTATCAGCAATAAACCAGCCAGCCGGAAGGGCCGAG
CGCAGAAGTGGTCCTGCAACTTTATCCGCCTCCATCCAGTCTATTAATTGTTGCCGGGAAGCTAGAGTAA
GTAGTTCGCCAGTTAATAGTTTGCGCAACGTTGTTGCCATTGCTACAGGCATCGTGGTGTCACGCTCGTC
GTTTGGTATGGCTTCATTCAGCTCCGGTTCCCAACGATCAAGGCGAGTTACATGATCCCCCATGTTGTGC
AAAAAAGCGGTTAGCTCCTTCGGTCCTCCGATCGTTGTCAGAAGTAAGTTGGCCGCAGTGTTATCACTCA
TGGTTATGGCAGCACTGCATAATTCTCTTACTGTCATGCCATCCGTAAGATGCTTTTCTGTGACTGGTGA
GTACTCAACCAAGTCATTCTGAGAATAGTGTATGCGGCGACCGAGTTGCTCTTGCCCGGCGTCAATACGG
GATAATACCGCGCCACATAGCAGAACTTTAAAAGTGCTCATCATTGGAAAACGTTCTTCGGGGCGAAAAC
TCTCAAGGATCTTACCGCTGTTGAGATCCAGTTCGATGTAACCCACTCGTGCACCCAACTGATCTTCAGC
ATCTTTTACTTTCACCAGCGTTTCTGGGTGAGCAAAAACAGGAAGGCAAAATGCCGCAAAAAAGGGAATA
AGGGCGACACGGAAATGTTGAATACTCATACTCTTCCTTTTTCAATATTATTGAAGCATTTATCAGGGTT
ATTGTCTCATGAGCGGATACATATTTGAATGTATTTAGAAAAATAAACAAATAGGGGTTCCGCGCACATT
TCCCCGAAAAGTGCCACCTGACGTC
Features (pLannotate 1.2.2; 20 found; start..end, strand, type, name):
     28..80      -  misc_feature   bom (fragment): basis of mobility region from pBR322
    235..614     +  enhancer       CMV enhancer: human cytomegalovirus immediate early enhancer
    615..818     +  promoter       CMV promoter: human cytomegalovirus (CMV) immediate early promoter
    814..847     +  LTR            5' LTR (truncated) (fragment): truncated 5' long terminal repeat (LTR) from HIV-1
    863..881     +  promoter       T7 promoter: promoter for bacteriophage T7 RNA polymerase
    927..1019    +  CDS            Znf22 (fragment): ZNF22_MOUSE - Also known as Krox25, Krox26, Zfp422. Experimental evidence at protein level: Swiss-Prot protein existence level 1. Binds DNA through the consensus sequence 5'-CAATG-3'. May be involved in transcriptional regulation and may play a role in tooth formation. From Mus musculus (Mouse).
   1062..1286    +  polyA_signal   bGH poly(A) signal: bovine growth hormone polyadenylation signal
   1290..1311    +  promoter       SV40 promoter (fragment): SV40 enhancer and early promoter
   1332..1760    +  rep_origin     f1 ori (sequence partly withheld): f1 bacteriophage origin of replication; arrow indicates direction of (+) strand synthesis
   1774..2103    +  promoter       SV40 promoter: SV40 enhancer and early promoter
   2174..2965    +  CDS            neo: KKA2_KLEPN - Also known as kan, nptII. Experimental evidence at protein level: Swiss-Prot protein existence level 1. Resistance to kanamycin, neomycin, paromomycin, ribostamycin, butirosin and gentamicin B. From Klebsiella pneumoniae.
   2989..3147    +  CDS            ble (fragment): BLE_KLEPN - Experimental evidence at protein level: Swiss-Prot protein existence level 1. Binding protein with a strong affinity to the bleomycin family of antibiotics. Binds to CL990; an antimitotic-antibiotic compound. From Klebsiella pneumoniae.
   3142..3263    +  polyA_signal   SV40 poly(A) signal: SV40 polyadenylation signal
   3336..3352    -  protein_bind   lac operator: The lac repressor binds to the lac operator to inhibit transcription in E. coli. This inhibition can be relieved by adding lactose or isopropyl-β-D-thiogalactopyranoside (IPTG). lac repressor encoded by lacI
   3360..3390    -  promoter       lac promoter: promoter for the E. coli lac operon
   3405..3426    -  protein_bind   CAP binding site: CAP binding activates transcription in the presence of cAMP. E. coli catabolite activator protein
   3439..3531    -  CDS            lacI (fragment): lac repressor; lacI; The lac repressor binds to the lac operator to inhibit transcription in E. coli. This inhibition can be relieved by adding lactose or isopropyl-β-D-thiogalactopyranoside (IPTG).
   3714..4299    -  rep_origin     ori: high-copy-number ColE1/pMB1/pBR322/pUC origin of replication
   4470..5330    -  CDS            AmpR: β-lactamase; bla; confers resistance to ampicillin, carbenicillin, and related antibiotics
   5331..5435    -  promoter       AmpR promoter: bla
