[The description below was written by a language model from this plasmid's Addgene catalogue record and pLannotate feature annotations shown in this document.]
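Description:
pc3XB-ZF92 is a mammalian expression-type plasmid built on pc3XB, a modified version of pcDNA3, and it serves as an archive clone for a single zinc finger module in the Zinc Finger Consortium Modular Assembly Kit v1.0. It is maintained in E. coli at high copy through a ColE1/pUC-type origin with ampicillin selection from the β-lactamase gene. It also carries an f1 origin for single-stranded DNA production. For mammalian cells, an SV40 early promoter drives the neomycin phosphotransferase gene, followed by an SV40 polyadenylation signal, allowing G418 selection. Small annotated fragments such as ble, lacI, the lac promoter/operator, bom and an HIV-1 LTR piece appear to be backbone remnants or similarity hits rather than functional parts.

The payload is a roughly 90 bp insert, ZF92, encoding one Cys2His2 zinc finger derived from the Barbas module set and recorded as recognising the DNA triplet CAT. It is cloned between XbaI and BamHI sites, both preserved. It lies downstream of the CMV immediate early enhancer and promoter and a T7 promoter, and upstream of the bovine growth hormone polyadenylation signal. The automated annotation labels this region as a fragment of mouse Znf22, which most likely reflects generic similarity among zinc finger frameworks rather than the actual origin of the module.

According to the associated publication, the kit's modules are intended for modular assembly. Individual fingers with defined triplet specificities are joined by restriction cloning into multi-finger arrays, which are then used to engineer zinc finger nucleases against chosen target sequences.
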