>Addgene plasmid #13226 | pc3XB-ZF92 | addgene partial sequence | sequence record 19610 | CMV-F 5'-CGCAAATGGGCGGTAGGCGTG-3'
AGCTCTCTGGCTAACTAGAGAACCCACTGCTTACTGGCTTATCGAAATTAATACGACTCACTATAGGGAG
ACCCAAGCTGGCTAGCGTTTAAACGGGCCCTCTAGACCCGGGGAGAAGCCTTACAAATGCCCAGAATGTG
GAAAGAGTTTTAGCACTTCTGGAAATCTCACAGAACACCAGAGAACACATACCGGTGGATCCTCTGCACA
GTAGTAAGCTTAAGTTTAAACCGCTGATCAGCCTCGACTGTGCCTTCTAGTTGCCAGCCATCTGTTGTTT
GCCCCTCCCCCGTGCCTTCCTTGACCCTGGAAGGTGCCACTCCCACTGTCCTTTCCTAATAAAATGAGGA
AATTGCATCGCATTGTCTGAGTAGGTGTCATTCTATTCTGGGGGGTGGGGTGGGGCAGGACAGCAAGGGG
GAGGATTGGGAAGACAATAGCAGGCATGCTGGGGATGCGGTGGGCTCTATGGCTTCTGAGGCGGAAAGAA
CCAGCTGGGGCTCTAGGGGGTATCCCC
[124 nt withheld, positions 518-641]
C
[37 nt withheld, positions 643-679]
