Addgene plasmid #13226: pc3XB-ZF92
Depositing lab: Daniel Voytas. Depositing organization: Iowa State University. Publication: Standardized reagents and protocols for engineering zinc finger nucleases by modular assembly. Wright DA, Thibodeau-Beganny S, Sander JD, Winfrey RJ, Hirsh AS, Eichtinger M, Fu F, Porteus MH, Dobbs D, Voytas DF, Joung JK. Nat Protoc. 2006;1(3):1637-52. doi: 10.1038/nprot.2006.259 PubMed 17406455.
Backbone
  Vector backbone: pc3XB
  Backbone manufacturer: Modified Invitrogen pcDNA3
  Backbone size w/o insert (bp): 5400
  Vector type: Mammalian Expression
  Selectable markers: Neomycin (select with G418)
Growth in bacteria
  Bacterial resistance: Ampicillin, 100 μg/mL
  Growth temperature: 37°C
  Growth strain: XL1 Blue
  Copy number: High Copy
Gene/Insert
  Gene/Insert name: ZF92
  Insert size (bp): 90
  Cloning method: Restriction Enzyme; 5′ cloning site XbaI (not destroyed); 3′ cloning site BamHI (not destroyed)
  Sequencing primers: 5′ T7
Terms and licenses: Academic/Nonprofit Terms; Industry Terms: Not Available to Industry
Depositor comments: Part of the Zinc Finger Consortium Modular Assembly Kit v1.0. Finger protein sequence: PGEKPYKCPECGKSFSTSGNLTEHQRTH. Target DNA sequence: CAT. This zinc finger is derived from the Barbas module set.
How to cite: pc3XB-ZF92 was a gift from Daniel Voytas (Addgene plasmid # 13226 ; http://n2t.net/addgene:13226 ; RRID:Addgene_13226)
